LOCUS       Exported 809 bp ds-DNA linear SYN 13-JUN-2021
DEFINITION  synthetic linear DNA
ACCESSION   .
VERSION     .
KEYWORDS    -962 human cyclin D1 promoter TCF (0)-(4) sites mutant pGL3Basic
SOURCE      synthetic DNA construct
  ORGANISM  synthetic DNA construct
REFERENCE   1 (bases 1 to 809)
  AUTHORS   Tetsu O, McCormick F
  TITLE     Beta-catenin regulates expression of cyclin D1 in colon carcinoma
            cells.
  JOURNAL   Nature. 1999 Apr 1;398(6726):422-6.
  PUBMED    10201372
REFERENCE   2 (bases 1 to 809)
  AUTHORS   .
  TITLE     Direct Submission
  JOURNAL   Exported Jun 13, 2021 from SnapGene Server 1.1.58
            http://www.snapgene.com
FEATURES             Location/Qualifiers
     source          1..809
                     /organism="synthetic DNA construct"
                     /mol_type="other DNA"
     regulatory      35..44
                     /regulatory_class="other"
                     /note="vertebrate consensus sequence for strong initiation
                     of translation (Kozak, 1987)"
ORIGIN
        1 ggcgccgggc ctttctttat gtttttggcg tcttccatgg tggctttacc aacagtaccg
       61 gaatgccaag cttatcgatt tcgaacccct ggggagggct gtgggtcctg gctgggtccg
      121 cgctcggctc tcgcttctgc tgccccgcgc tccctcgcgc tcttctgccc ctcgccggag
      181 cgtgcggact ctgctgctcg ctgctactgc gccgacagcc ctctggaggc tccaggaact
      241 tcctcccctg tagtccgtgt gacgttactg tcgttacccg gcagagaatg ggagcgggag
      301 gggggcgggg gcgggcgcag ggggaggggg cgcgggcgcc aaacgccggg agcagcgagg
      361 ggcagagccc aaaagccatc cctgaggcgc cgcgcctgcc ctgcggcgga gttgcccctg
      421 tagtccggtt ttcatagaaa tgcaaatcgc cccgctgcag cctttctccc cgccagggaa
      481 gaggggtgca gggggccccg tccgcctcga gtgggtcccc cgggatttag ggggtgaggt
      541 ggaggtggct ctgcagtagg ggacaactag gaaggccggc aggccacacg cagcctgggg
      601 agaccacgag aaggggtgac tggggcgcgg cgacacccca tatccaagcc ggcagaatgg
      661 gcgcatttcc aagaacgcca cgagggcacc cacgggcgga cagacggcca aagaatctca
      721 gcgactgcat ctttttcatt aacacgtgta aattgcaaga actaatttag catgcaagga
      781 cggggaggac cgggcacaca acccctgtg
//
