>Addgene plasmid #32737 | -962 human cyclin D1 promoter TCF (0)-(4) sites mutant pGL3Basic | addgene partial sequence | sequence record 39811 | RVprimer3 5'-CTAGCAAAATAGGCTGTCCC-3'
TTTCTCTATCGATAGGTACCGAGCTCTTACGCGTGCTAGCCCGGGCTCGAGATCCCCGGGTACTAAAAAA
AATGAGTCAGAATGGAGATCACTGTTTCTCAGCTTTCCATTCAGAGGTGTGTTTCTCCCGGTTAAATTGC
CGGCACGGGAAGGGAGGGGGTGCAGTTGGGGACCCCCGCAAGGACCGACTGGTCAAGGTAGGAAGGCAGC
CCGAAGAGTCTCCAGGCTAGAAGGACAAGATGAAGGAAATGCTGGCCACCATCTTGGGCTGCTGCTGGAA
TTTTCGGGCATTTATTTTATTTTATTTTTTGAGCGAGCGCATGCTAAGCTGAAATCCCTTTAACTTTTAG
GGTTACCCCCTTGGGCATTTGCAACGACGCCCCTGTGCGCCGGAATGAAACTTGCACAGGGGTTGTGTGC
CCGGTCCTCCCCGTCCTTGCATGCTAAATTAGTTCTTGCAATTTACACGTGTTAATGAAAAAGATGCAGT
CGCTGAGATTCTTTGGCCGTCTGTCCGCCCGTGGGTGCCCTCGTGGCGTTCTTGGAAATGCGCCCATTCT
GCCGGCTTGGATATGGGGTGTCGCCGCGCCCCAGTCACCCCTTCTCGTGGTCTCCCCAGGCTGCGTGTGG
CCTGCCGGC
