[The description below was written by a language model from this plasmid's Addgene catalogue record and the feature table of its GenBank file.]
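Description:
-962 human cyclin D1 promoter TCF (0)-(4) sites mutant pGL3Basic is a luciferase reporter plasmid built on the promoterless pGL3Basic backbone (4818 bp without insert). It is maintained as a high-copy plasmid in E. coli under ampicillin selection. pGL3Basic carries a firefly luciferase coding sequence with no eukaryotic promoter or enhancer of its own, so luciferase output in transfected mammalian cells depends on the regulatory DNA cloned upstream.

The insert is a roughly 1.1 kb fragment of the human CCND1 (cyclin D1) promoter, starting at position -962. It was placed between the KpnI and HindIII sites of the polylinker, and both sites were retained. In this version all five candidate TCF/LEF binding sites have been removed by short deletions: TCF(0) at -539, the adjacent TCF(1) and TCF(2) sites at -75 and -68 (taken out as a single deletion), TCF(3) at -27 and TCF(4) at -15. The construct therefore serves as a TCF-site-null promoter variant. The associated study examined beta-catenin regulation of cyclin D1 expression in colon carcinoma cells, so comparing this variant with versions that keep the sites would test whether beta-catenin/TCF signalling acts through these elements.

The depositor notes a single-base mismatch in the sequence that does not affect function. The sequence record held for this plasmid is only an 809 bp partial read, and its sole annotation is a Kozak-type translation initiation consensus. It does not document the backbone features or the full promoter insert, so these details come from the catalogue entry.
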