Addgene plasmid #32737: -962 human cyclin D1 promoter TCF (0)-(4) sites mutant pGL3Basic
Depositing lab: Frank McCormick. Depositing organization: University of California, San Francisco (UCSF). Publication: Beta-catenin regulates expression of cyclin D1 in colon carcinoma cells. Tetsu O, McCormick F. Nature. 1999 Apr 1;398(6726):422-6. 10.1038/18884 PubMed 10201372.
Backbone
  Vector backbone: pGL3Basic
  Backbone manufacturer: Promega
  Backbone size w/o insert (bp): 4818
  Vector type: Luciferase
Growth in bacteria
  Bacterial resistance: Ampicillin, 100 μg/mL
  Growth temperature: 37°C
  Growth strain: DH5alpha
  Copy number: High Copy
Gene/Insert
  Gene/Insert name: CCND1 promoter
  Species: H. sapiens (human)
  Insert size (bp): 1096
  Mutation: -539 TCF(0) ATGAAAG deletion; -75 TCF(1) and -68 TCF(2) CTTTGATCTTTGCT deletion; -27 TCF (3) TTTTGTT deletion; and -15 TCF (4) TGCAAAG deletion
  Entrez Gene: CCND1 (a.k.a. BCL1, D11S287E, PRAD1, U21B31)
  Promoter: -962 CCND1
  Cloning method: Restriction Enzyme; 5′ cloning site KpnI (not destroyed); 3′ cloning site Hind3 (not destroyed)
  Sequencing primers: 5′ RVprimer3; 3′ GLprimer2
Terms and licenses: Academic/Nonprofit Terms; Industry Terms: Not Available to Industry
Depositor comments: There is a 1bp mismatch in the sequence that does not affect plasmid function.
How to cite: -962 human cyclin D1 promoter TCF (0)-(4) sites mutant pGL3Basic was a gift from Frank McCormick (Addgene plasmid # 32737 ; http://n2t.net/addgene:32737 ; RRID:Addgene_32737)
